Addgene plasmid #108406: pcDNA5-eGFP-PC1-3HA
Purpose: Can be used to generate stable Flp-In cells with tetracycline-inducible human PC1 expression.
Depositing lab: Gregory Germino. Depositing organization: National Institute of Diabetes & Digestive & Kidney Diseases (NIDDK). Publication: A cleavage product of Polycystin-1 is a mitochondrial matrix protein that affects mitochondria morphology and function when heterologously expressed. Lin CC, Kurashige M, Liu Y, Terabayashi T, Ishimoto Y, Wang T, Choudhary V, Hobbs R, Liu LK, Lee PH, Outeda P, Zhou F, Restifo NP, Watnick T, Kawano H, Horie S, Prinz W, Xu H, Menezes LF, Germino GG. Sci Rep. 2018 Feb 9;8(1):2743. doi: 10.1038/s41598-018-20856-6. PubMed 29426897.
Backbone
  Vector backbone: pcDNA5
  Backbone manufacturer: Invitrogen
  Vector type: Mammalian Expression
  Selectable markers: Hygromycin
Growth in bacteria
  Bacterial resistance: Ampicillin, 100 μg/mL
  Growth temperature: 37°C
  Growth strain: DH5alpha
  Copy number: High Copy
Gene/Insert
  Gene/Insert name: PKD1 (alt names: polycystin 1; PC1)
  Species: H. sapiens (human)
  Entrez Gene: PKD1 (a.k.a. PBP, PC1, Pc-1, TRPP1)
  Promoter: CMV
  Tag / fusion protein: eGFP (N terminal on insert); 3HA (C terminal on insert)
  Cloning method: Gibson Cloning
Terms and licenses: Academic/Nonprofit Terms; Industry Terms: Not Available to Industry
Depositor comments: Note: S999P mutation is present in PC1. It is unknown how this mutation affects plasmid function.
How to cite: pcDNA5-eGFP-PC1-3HA was a gift from Gregory Germino (Addgene plasmid # 108406 ; http://n2t.net/addgene:108406 ; RRID:Addgene_108406)
