[The description below was written by a language model from this plasmid's Addgene catalogue record and pLannotate feature annotations shown in this document.]
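Description:
pcDNA5-eGFP-PC1-3HA is a mammalian expression plasmid of about 19.9 kb, built on the Invitrogen pcDNA5 backbone and designed for Flp recombinase-mediated integration into Flp-In host cells. It is propagated in E. coli through a high-copy ColE1/pUC-type origin with ampicillin selection (AmpR with its bla promoter). Mammalian selection relies on a hygromycin resistance gene that sits directly downstream of a single FRT site and is followed by an SV40 poly(A) signal. The table shows no intact promoter in front of HygR. This fits the Flp-In design, in which the marker is expressed only after recombination at a genomic FRT site places it behind a resident promoter.

The payload is human PKD1, encoding polycystin-1 (PC1), annotated as a coding sequence of nearly 13 kb. EGFP is fused at its N terminus, and the catalogue entry records a triple HA tag at the C terminus, although the HA tag is not separately annotated in the feature table. Expression is driven by the CMV enhancer and promoter. Short tet operator-like fragments immediately follow the promoter, consistent with a tetracycline-regulated CMV/TetO arrangement that is repressed by Tet repressor and induced by tetracycline. A chimeric intron, a T7 promoter and a rabbit β-globin intron lie between the promoter and the EGFP coding sequence, and a bGH poly(A) signal terminates the transcript.

The depositor notes an S999P substitution in PC1 whose effect on function is unknown. The stated purpose is to generate stable Flp-In cell lines with tetracycline-inducible expression of human PC1. The two terminal tags should allow the N- and C-terminal portions of the protein to be followed separately, which is relevant to studies of PC1 cleavage products.
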