Features (pLannotate 1.2.2; 26 found; start..end, strand, type, name):
      1..589     -  rep_origin     ori: high-copy-number ColE1/pMB1/pBR322/pUC origin of replication
    760..1620    -  CDS            AmpR: β-lactamase; bla; confers resistance to ampicillin, carbenicillin, and related antibiotics
   1621..1725    -  promoter       AmpR promoter: bla
   1784..1836    -  misc_feature   bom (fragment): basis of mobility region from pBR322
   1991..2370    +  enhancer       CMV enhancer: human cytomegalovirus immediate early enhancer
   2371..2574    +  promoter       CMV promoter: human cytomegalovirus (CMV) immediate early promoter
   2576..2595    +  promoter       PLtetO-1 promoter (fragment): modified phage lambda PL promoter with tet operator sites (Lutz and Bujard, 1997)
   2597..2616    +  promoter       PLtetO-1 promoter (fragment): modified phage lambda PL promoter with tet operator sites (Lutz and Bujard, 1997)
   2624..2657    +  promoter       TRE3GV promoter (fragment): 3rd-generation Tet-responsive promoter that can be activated by binding of Tet-On® 3G, optimized for retroviral and lentiviral vectors
   2740..2872    +  intron         chimeric intron: chimera between introns from human β-globin and immunoglobulin heavy chain genes
   2917..2935    +  promoter       T7 promoter: promoter for bacteriophage T7 RNA polymerase
   2966..3538    +  intron         β-globin intron: intron from rabbit β-globin gene
   3884..4600    +  CDS            EGFP: EGFP is a basic (constitutively fluorescent) green fluorescent protein published in 1996, derived from Aequorea victoria. It is reported to be a rapidly-maturing weak dimer with moderate acid sensitivity.
   4610..17440   +  CDS            PKD1: PKD1_HUMAN - Experimental evidence at protein level: Swiss-Prot protein existence level 1. Component of a heteromeric calcium-permeable ion channel formed by PKD1 and PKD2 that is activated by interaction between PKD1 and a Wnt family member, such as WNT3A and WNT9B (PubMed:27214281). Both PKD1 and PKD2 are required for channel activity (PubMed:27214281). Involved in renal tubulogenesis (PubMed:12482949). Involved in fluid- flow mechanosensation by the primary cilium in renal epithelium (By similarity). Acts as a regulator of cilium length, together with PKD2 (By similarity). The dynamic contr
  17608..17832   +  polyA_signal   bGH poly(A) signal: bovine growth hormone polyadenylation signal
  17836..17857   +  promoter       SV40 promoter (fragment): SV40 enhancer and early promoter
  17878..18111   +  rep_origin     f1 ori (fragment) (sequence partly withheld): f1 bacteriophage origin of replication; arrow indicates direction of (+) strand synthesis
  18116..18163   +  protein_bind   FRT: FLP-mediated recombination occurs in the 8-bp core sequence TCTAGAAA (Turan and Bode, 2011). FLP recombinase from the Saccharomyces cerevisiae 2μ plasmid
  18171..19193   +  CDS            HygR: aminoglycoside phosphotransferase from E. coli; aph(4)-Ia; confers resistance to hygromycin
  19203..19328   +  CDS            ble (fragment): BLE_KLEPN - Experimental evidence at protein level: Swiss-Prot protein existence level 1. Binding protein with a strong affinity to the bleomycin family of antibiotics. Binds to CL990; an antimitotic-antibiotic compound. From Klebsiella pneumoniae.
  19323..19444   +  polyA_signal   SV40 poly(A) signal: SV40 polyadenylation signal
  19515..19537   -  protein_bind   lac operator (fragment): The lac repressor binds to the lac operator to inhibit transcription in E. coli. This inhibition can be relieved by adding lactose or isopropyl-β-D-thiogalactopyranoside (IPTG). lac repressor encoded by lacI
  19541..19571   -  promoter       lac promoter: promoter for the E. coli lac operon
  19586..19607   -  protein_bind   CAP binding site: CAP binding activates transcription in the presence of cAMP. E. coli catabolite activator protein
  19620..19712   -  CDS            lacI (fragment): lac repressor; lacI; The lac repressor binds to the lac operator to inhibit transcription in E. coli. This inhibition can be relieved by adding lactose or isopropyl-β-D-thiogalactopyranoside (IPTG).
  19714..19847   -  rep_origin     RSF ori (fragment): Plasmids containing the RSF 1030 origin of replication can be propagated in E. coli cells that contain additional plasmids with compatible origins.
>Addgene plasmid #108406 | pcDNA5-eGFP-PC1-3HA | addgene full sequence | sequence record 218680 | Addgene NGS Result
TTTCCATAGGCTCCGCCCCCCTGACGAGCATCACAAAAATCGACGCTCAAGTCAGAGGTGGCGAAACCCG
ACAGGACTATAAAGATACCAGGCGTTTCCCCCTGGAAGCTCCCTCGTGCGCTCTCCTGTTCCGACCCTGC
CGCTTACCGGATACCTGTCCGCCTTTCTCCCTTCGGGAAGCGTGGCGCTTTCTCATAGCTCACGCTGTAG
GTATCTCAGTTCGGTGTAGGTCGTTCGCTCCAAGCTGGGCTGTGTGCACGAACCCCCCGTTCAGCCCGAC
CGCTGCGCCTTATCCGGTAACTATCGTCTTGAGTCCAACCCGGTAAGACACGACTTATCGCCACTGGCAG
CAGCCACTGGTAACAGGATTAGCAGAGCGAGGTATGTAGGCGGTGCTACAGAGTTCTTGAAGTGGTGGCC
TAACTACGGCTACACTAGAAGAACAGTATTTGGTATCTGCGCTCTGCTGAAGCCAGTTACCTTCGGAAAA
AGAGTTGGTAGCTCTTGATCCGGCAAACAAACCACCGCTGGTAGCGGTGGTTTTTTTGTTTGCAAGCAGC
AGATTACGCGCAGAAAAAAAGGATCTCAAGAAGATCCTTTGATCTTTTCTACGGGGTCTGACGCTCAGTG
GAACGAAAACTCACGTTAAGGGATTTTGGTCATGAGATTATCAAAAAGGATCTTCACCTAGATCCTTTTA
AATTAAAAATGAAGTTTTAAATCAATCTAAAGTATATATGAGTAAACTTGGTCTGACAGTTACCAATGCT
TAATCAGTGAGGCACCTATCTCAGCGATCTGTCTATTTCGTTCATCCATAGTTGCCTGACTCCCCGTCGT
GTAGATAACTACGATACGGGAGGGCTTACCATCTGGCCCCAGTGCTGCAATGATACCGCGAGACCCACGC
TCACCGGCTCCAGATTTATCAGCAATAAACCAGCCAGCCGGAAGGGCCGAGCGCAGAAGTGGTCCTGCAA
CTTTATCCGCCTCCATCCAGTCTATTAATTGTTGCCGGGAAGCTAGAGTAAGTAGTTCGCCAGTTAATAG
TTTGCGCAACGTTGTTGCCATTGCTACAGGCATCGTGGTGTCACGCTCGTCGTTTGGTATGGCTTCATTC
AGCTCCGGTTCCCAACGATCAAGGCGAGTTACATGATCCCCCATGTTGTGCAAAAAAGCGGTTAGCTCCT
TCGGTCCTCCGATCGTTGTCAGAAGTAAGTTGGCCGCAGTGTTATCACTCATGGTTATGGCAGCACTGCA
TAATTCTCTTACTGTCATGCCATCCGTAAGATGCTTTTCTGTGACTGGTGAGTACTCAACCAAGTCATTC
TGAGAATAGTGTATGCGGCGACCGAGTTGCTCTTGCCCGGCGTCAATACGGGATAATACCGCGCCACATA
GCAGAACTTTAAAAGTGCTCATCATTGGAAAACGTTCTTCGGGGCGAAAACTCTCAAGGATCTTACCGCT
GTTGAGATCCAGTTCGATGTAACCCACTCGTGCACCCAACTGATCTTCAGCATCTTTTACTTTCACCAGC
GTTTCTGGGTGAGCAAAAACAGGAAGGCAAAATGCCGCAAAAAAGGGAATAAGGGCGACACGGAAATGTT
GAATACTCATACTCTTCCTTTTTCAATATTATTGAAGCATTTATCAGGGTTATTGTCTCATGAGCGGATA
CATATTTGAATGTATTTAGAAAAATAAACAAATAGGGGTTCCGCGCACATTTCCCCGAAAAGTGCCACCT
GACGTCGACGGATCGGGAGATCTCCCGATCCCCTATGGTGCACTCTCAGTACAATCTGCTCTGATGCCGC
ATAGTTAAGCCAGTATCTGCTCCCTGCTTGTGTGTTGGAGGTCGCTGAGTAGTGCGCGAGCAAAATTTAA
GCTACAACAAGGCAAGGCTTGACCGACAATTGCATGAAGAATCTGCTTAGGGTTAGGCGTTTTGCGCTGC
TTCGCGATGTACGGGCCAGATATACGCGTTGACATTGATTATTGACTAGTTATTAATAGTAATCAATTAC
GGGGTCATTAGTTCATAGCCCATATATGGAGTTCCGCGTTACATAACTTACGGTAAATGGCCCGCCTGGC
TGACCGCCCAACGACCCCCGCCCATTGACGTCAATAATGACGTATGTTCCCATAGTAACGCCAATAGGGA
CTTTCCATTGACGTCAATGGGTGGAGTATTTACGGTAAACTGCCCACTTGGCAGTACATCAAGTGTATCA
TATGCCAAGTACGCCCCCTATTGACGTCAATGACGGTAAATGGCCCGCCTGGCATTATGCCCAGTACATG
ACCTTATGGGACTTTCCTACTTGGCAGTACATCTACGTATTAGTCATCGCTATTACCATGGTGATGCGGT
TTTGGCAGTACATCAATGGGCGTGGATAGCGGTTTGACTCACGGGGATTTCCAAGTCTCCACCCCATTGA
CGTCAATGGGAGTTTGTTTTGGCACCAAAATCAACGGGACTTTCCAAAATGTCGTAACAACTCCGCCCCA
TTGACGCAAATGGGCGGTAGGCGTGTACGGTGGGAGGTCTATATAAGCAGAGCTCTCCCTATCAGTGATA
GAGATCTCCCTATCAGTGATAGAGATCGTCGACGAGCTCGTTTAGTGAACCGTCAGATCGCCTGGAGACG
CCATCCACGCTGTTTTGACCTCCATAGAAGACACCGGGACCGATCCAGCCTCCGGACTCTAGCGTTTAAA
CTTAAGCTTGTAAGTATCAAGGTTACAAGACAGGTTTAAGGAGACCAATAGAAACTGGGCTTGTCGAGAC
AGAGAAGACTCTTGCGTTTCTGATAGGCACCTATTGGTCTTACTGACATCCACTTTGCCTTTCTCTCCAC
AGGTGTCCACTCCCAGTTCAATTACAGCTCTTAAGGCTAGAGTACTTAATACGACTCACTATAGGCTAGT
CTGGATCGATCCTGAGAACTTCAGGGTGAGTTTGGGGACCCTTGATTGTTCTTTCTTTTTCGCTATTGTA
AAATTCATGTTATATGGAGGGGGCAAAGTTTTCAGGGTGTTGTTTAGAATGGGAAGATGTCCCTTGTATC
ACCATGGACCCTCATGATAATTTTGTTTCTTTCACTTTCTACTCTGTTGACAACCATTGTCTCCTCTTAT
TTTCTTTTCATTTTCTGTAACTTTTTCGTTAAACTTTAGCTTGCATTTGTAACGAATTTTTAAATTCACT
TTTGTTTATTTGTCAGATTGTAAGTACTTTCTCTAATCACTTTTTTTTCAAGGCAATCAGGGTATATTAT
ATTGTACTTCAGCACAGTTTTAGAGAACAATTGTTATAATTAAATGATAAGGTAGAATATTTCTGCATAT
AAATTCTGGCTGGCGTGGAAATATTCTTATTGGTAGAAACAACTACATCCTGGTCATCATCCTGCCTTTC
TCTTTATGGTTACAATGATATACACTGTTTGAGATGAGGATAAAATACTCTGAGTCCAAACCGGGCCCCT
CTGCTAACCATGTTCATGCCTTCTTCTTTTTCCTACAGCTCCTGGGCAACGTGCTGGTTATTGTGCTGTC
TCATCATTTTGGCAAAGAATTCGCGGCCGCGTCGACAGCGTCCGAGCGGGCGGCCGAGCTCCCGGAGCGG
CCTGGCCCCGAGCCCCGAGCGGGCGTCGCTCAGCAGCAGGTCGCGGCCGCAGCCCCATCCAGCCCCGCGC
CCGCCATGCCGTCCGCGGGCCCCGCCTGAGCTGCGGCCTCCGCGCGCGGGCGGGCCTGGGGACGGCGGGG
CCATGCGCGCGCTGCCCTAACGATGCCGCCCGCCGCGCCCGCCCGCCTGGCGCTGGCCCTGGGCCTGGGC
CTGTGGCTCGGGGCGCTGGCGGGGGGCCCCGGCATGGTGAGCAAGGGCGAGGAGCTGTTCACCGGGGTGG
TGCCCATCCTGGTCGAGCTGGACGGCGACGTAAACGGCCACAAGTTCAGCGTGTCCGGCGAGGGCGAGGG
CGATGCCACCTACGGCAAGCTGACCCTGAAGTTCATCTGCACCACCGGCAAGCTGCCCGTGCCCTGGCCC
ACCCTCGTGACCACCCTGACCTACGGCGTGCAGTGCTTCAGCCGCTACCCCGACCACATGAAGCAGCACG
ACTTCTTCAAGTCCGCCATGCCCGAAGGCTACGTCCAGGAGCGCACCATCTTCTTCAAGGACGACGGCAA
CTACAAGACCCGCGCCGAGGTGAAGTTCGAGGGCGACACCCTGGTGAACCGCATCGAGCTGAAGGGCATC
GACTTCAAGGAGGACGGCAACATCCTGGGGCACAAGCTGGAGTACAACTACAACAGCCACAACGTCTATA
TCATGGCCGACAAGCAGAAGAACGGCATCAAGGTGAACTTCAAGATCCGCCACAACATCGAGGACGGCAG
CGTGCAGCTCGCCGACCACTACCAGCAGAACACCCCCATCGGCGACGGCCCCGTGCTGCTGCCCGACAAC
CACTACCTGAGCACCCAGTCCGCCCTGAGCAAAGACCCCAACGAGAAGCGCGATCACATGGTCCTGCTGG
AGTTCGTGACCGCCGCCGGGATCACTCTCGGCATGGACGAGCTGTACAAGTACTCAGATCCCGGGCGCGG
CTGCGGGCCCTGCGAGCCCCCCTGCCTCTGCGGCCCAGCGCCCGGCGCCGCCTGCCGCGTCAACTGCTCG
GGCCGCGGGCTGCGGACGCTCGGTCCCGCGCTGCGCATCCCCGCGGACGCCACAGCGCTAGACGTCTCCC
ACAACCTGCTCCGGGCGCTGGACGTTGGGCTCCTGGCGAACCTCTCGGCGCTGGCAGAGCTGGATATAAG
CAACAACAAGATTTCTACGTTAGAAGAAGGAATATTTGCTAATTTATTTAATTTAAGTGAAATAAACCTG
AGTGGGAACCCGTTTGAGTGTGACTGTGGCCTGGCGTGGCTGCCGCGATGGGCGGAGGAGCAGCAGGTGC
GGGTGGTGCAGCCCGAGGCAGCCACGTGTGCTGGGCCTGGCTCCCTGGCTGGCCAGCCTCTGCTTGGCAT
CCCCTTGCTGGACAGTGGCTGTGGTGAGGAGTATGTCGCCTGCCTCCCTGACAACAGCTCAGGCACCGTG
GCAGCAGTGTCCTTTTCAGCTGCCCACGAAGGCCTGCTTCAGCCAGAGGCCTGCAGCGCCTTCTGCTTCT
CCACCGGCCAGGGCCTCGCAGCCCTCTCGGAGCAGGGCTGGTGCCTGTGTGGGGCGGCCCAGCCCTCCAG
TGCCTCCTTTGCCTGCCTGTCCCTCTGCTCCGGCCCCCCGCCACCTCCTGCCCCCACCTGTAGGGGCCCC
ACCCTCCTCCAGCACGTCTTCCCTGCCTCCCCAGGGGCCACCCTGGTGGGGCCCCACGGACCTCTGGCCT
CTGGCCAGCTAGCAGCCTTCCACATCGCTGCCCCGCTCCCTGTCACTGCCACACGCTGGGACTTCGGAGA
CGGCTCCGCCGAGGTGGATGCCGCTGGGCCGGCTGCCTCGCATCGCTATGTGCTGCCTGGGCGCTATCAC
GTGACGGCCGTGCTGGCCCTGGGGGCCGGCTCAGCCCTGCTGGGGACAGACGTGCAGGTGGAAGCGGCAC
CTGCCGCCCTGGAGCTCGTGTGCCCGTCCTCGGTGCAGAGTGACGAGAGCCTTGACCTCAGCATCCAGAA
CCGCGGTGGTTCAGGCCTGGAGGCCGCCTACAGCATCGTGGCCCTGGGCGAGGAGCCGGCCCGAGCGGTG
CACCCGCTCTGCCCCTCGGACACGGAGATCTTCCCTGGCAACGGGCACTGCTACCGCCTGGTGGTGGAGA
AGGCGGCCTGGCTGCAGGCGCAGGAGCAGTGTCAGGCCTGGGCCGGGGCCGCCCTGGCAATGGTGGACAG
TCCCGCCGTGCAGCGCTTCCTGGTCTCTCGGGTCACCAGGAGCCTAGACGTGTGGATCGGCTTCTCGACT
GTGCAGGGGGTGGAGGTGGGCCCAGCGCCGCAGGGCGAGGCCTTCAGCCTGGAGAGCTGCCAGAACTGGC
TGCCCGGGGAGCCACACCCAGCCACAGCCGAGCACTGCGTCCGGCTCGGGCCCACCGGGTGGTGTAACAC
CGACCTGTGCTCAGCGCCGCACAGCTACGTCTGCGAGCTGCAGCCCGGAGGCCCAGTGCAGGATGCCGAG
AACCTCCTCGTGGGAGCGCCCAGTGGGGACCTGCAGGGACCCCTGACGCCTCTGGCACAGCAGGACGGCC
TCTCAGCCCCGCACGAGCCCGTGGAGGTCATGGTATTCCCGGGCCTGCGTCTGAGCCGTGAAGCCTTCCT
CACCACGGCCGAATTTGGGACCCAGGAGCTCCGGCGGCCCGCCCAGCTGCGGCTGCAGGTGTACCGGCTC
CTCAGCACAGCAGGGACCCCGGAGAACGGCAGCGAGCCTGAGAGCAGGTCCCCGGACAACAGGACCCAGC
TGGCCCCCGCGTGCATGCCAGGGGGACGCTGGTGCCCTGGAGCCAACATCTGCTTGCCGCTGGACGCCTC
CTGCCACCCCCAGGCCTGCGCCAATGGCTGCACGTCAGGGCCAGGGCTACCCGGGGCCCCCTATGCGCTA
TGGAGAGAGTTCCTCTTCTCCGTTCCCGCGGGGCCCCCCGCGCAGTACTCGGTCACCCTCCACGGCCAGG
ATGTCCTCATGCTCCCTGGTGACCTCGTTGGCTTGCAGCACGACGCTGGCCCTGGCGCCCTCCTGCACTG
CTCGCCGGCTCCCGGCCACCCTGGTCCCCAGGCCCCGTACCTCTCCGCCAACGCCTCGTCATGGCTGCCC
CACTTGCCAGCCCAGCTGGAGGGCACTTGGGCCTGCCCTGCCTGTGCCCTGCGGCTGCTTGCAGCCACGG
AACAGCTCACCGTGCTGCTGGGCTTGAGGCCCAACCCTGGACTGCGGCTGCCTGGGCGCTATGAGGTCCG
GGCAGAGGTGGGCAATGGCGTGTCCAGGCACAACCTCTCCTGCAGCTTTGACGTGGTCTCCCCAGTGGCT
GGGCTGCGGGTCATCTACCCTGCCCCCCGCGACGGCCGCCTCTACGTGCCCACCAACGGCTCAGCCTTGG
TGCTCCAGGTGGACTCTGGTGCCAACGCCACGGCCACGGCTCGCTGGCCTGGGGGCAGTGTCAGCGCCCG
CTTTGAGAATGTCTGCCCTGCCCTGGTGGCCACCTTCGTGCCCGGCTGCCCCTGGGAGACCAACGATACC
CTGTTCTCAGTGGTAGCACTGCCGTGGCTCAGTGAGGGGGAGCACGTGGTGGACGTGGTGGTGGAAAACA
GCGCCAGCCGGGCCAACCTCAGCCTGCGGGTGACGGCGGAGGAGCCCATCTGTGGCCTCCGCGCCACGCC
CAGCCCCGAGGCCCGTGTACTGCAGGGAGTCCTAGTGAGGTACAGCCCCGTGGTGGAGGCCGGCTCGGAC
ATGGTCTTCCGGTGGACCATCAACGACAAGCAGTCCCTGACCTTCCAGAACGTGGTCTTCAATGTCATTT
ATCAGAGCGCGGCGGTCTTCAAGCTCTCACTGACGGCCCCCAACCACGTGAGCAACGTCACCGTGAACTA
CAACGTAACCGTGGAGCGGATGAACAGGATGCAGGGTCTGCAGGTCTCCACAGTGCCGGCCGTGCTGTCC
CCCAATGCCACGCTGGCACTGACGGCGGGCGTGCTGGTGGACTCGGCCGTGGAGGTGGCCTTCCTGTGGA
CCTTTGGGGATGGGGAGCAGGCCCTCCACCAGTTCCAGCCTCCGTACAACGAGTCCTTCCCGGTTCCAGA
CCCCTCGGTGGCCCAGGTGCTGGTGGAGCACAATGTCATGCACACCTACGCTGCCCCAGGTGAGTACCTC
CTGACCGTGCTGGCATCTAATGCCTTCGAGAACCTGACGCAGCAGGTGCCTGTGAGCGTGCGCGCCTCCC
TGCCCTCCGTGGCTGTGGGTGTGAGTGACGGCGTCCTGGTGGCCGGCCGGCCCGTCACCTTCTACCCGCA
CCCGCTGCCCTCGCCTGGGGGTGTTCTTTACACGTGGGACTTCGGGGACGGCTCCCCTGTCCTGACCCAG
AGCCAGCCGGCTGCCAACCACACCTATGCCTCGAGGGGCACCTACCACGTGCGCCTGGAGGTCAACAACA
CGGTGAGCGGTGCGGCGGCCCAGGCGGATGTGCGCGTCTTTGAGGAGCTCCGCGGACTCAGCGTGGACAT
GAGCCTGGCCGTGGAGCAGGGCGCCCCCGTGGTGGTCAGCGCCGCGGTGCAGACGGGCGACAACATCACG
TGGACCTTCGACATGGGGGACGGCACCGTGCTGTCGGGCCCGGAGGCAACAGTGGAGCATGTGTACCTGC
GGGCACAGAACTGCACAGTGACCGTGGGTGCGGCCAGCCCCGCCGGCCACCTGGCCCGGAGCCTGCACGT
GCTGGTCTTCGTCCTGGAGGTGCTGCGCGTTGAACCCGCCGCCTGCATCCCCACGCAGCCTGACGCGCGG
CTCACGGCCTACGTCACCGGGAACCCGGCCCACTACCTCTTCGACTGGACCTTCGGGGATGGCTCCTCCA
ACACGACCGTGCGGGGGTGCCCGACGGTGACACACAACTTCACGCGGAGCGGCACGTTCCCCCTGGCGCT
GGTGCTGTCCAGCCGCGTGAACAGGGCGCATTACTTCACCAGCATCTGCGTGGAGCCAGAGGTGGGCAAC
GTCACCCTGCAGCCAGAGAGGCAGTTTGTGCAGCTCGGGGACGAGGCCTGGCTGGTGGCATGTGCCTGGC
CCCCGTTCCCCTACCGCTACACCTGGGACTTTGGCACCGAGGAAGCCGCCCCCACCCGTGCCAGGGGCCC
TGAGGTGACGTTCATCTACCGAGACCCAGGCTCCTATCTTGTGACAGTCACCGCGTCCAACAACATCTCT
GCTGCCAATGACTCAGCCCTGGTGGAGGTGCAGGAGCCCGTGCTGGTCACCAGCATCAAGGTCAATGGCT
CCCTTGGGCTGGAGCTGCAGCAGCCGTACCTGTTCTCTGCTGTGGGCCGTGGGCGCCCCGCCAGCTACCT
GTGGGATCTGGGGGACGGTGGGTGGCTCGAGGGTCCGGAGGTCACCCACGCTTACAACAGCACAGGTGAC
TTCACCGTTAGGGTGGCCGGCTGGAATGAGGTGAGCCGCAGCGAGGCCTGGCTCAATGTGACGGTGAAGC
GGCGCGTGCGGGGGCTCGTCGTCAATGCAAGCCGCACGGTGGTGCCCCTGAATGGGAGCGTGAGCTTCAG
CACGTCGCTGGAGGCCGGCAGTGATGTGCGCTATTCCTGGGTGCTCTGTGACCGCTGCACGCCCATCCCT
GGGGGTCCTACCATCTCTTACACCTTCCGCTCCGTGGGCACCTTCAATATCATCGTCACGGCTGAGAACG
AGGTGGGCTCCGCCCAGGACAGCATCTTCGTCTATGTCCTGCAGCTCATAGAGGGGCTGCAGGTGGTGGG
CGGTGGCCGCTACTTCCCCACCAACCACACGGTACAGCTGCAGGCCGTGGTTAGGGATGGCACCAACGTC
TCCTACAGCTGGACTGCCTGGAGGGACAGGGGCCCGGCCCTGGCCGGCAGCGGCAAAGGCTTCTCGCTCA
CCGTGCTCGAGGCCGGCACCTACCATGTGCAGCTGCGGGCCACCAACATGCTGGGCAGCGCCTGGGCCGA
CTGCACCATGGACTTCGTGGAGCCTGTGGGGTGGCTGATGGTGGCCGCCTCCCCGAACCCAGCTGCCGTC
AACACAAGCGTCACCCTCAGTGCCGAGCTGGCTGGTGGCAGTGGTGTCGTATACACTTGGTCCTTGGAGG
AGGGGCTGAGCTGGGAGACCTCCGAGCCATTTACCACCCATAGCTTCCCCACACCCGGCCTGCACTTGGT
CACCATGACGGCAGGGAACCCGCTGGGCTCAGCCAACGCCACCGTGGAAGTGGATGTGCAGGTGCCTGTG
AGTGGCCTCAGCATCAGGGCCAGCGAGCCCGGAGGCAGCTTCGTGGCGGCCGGGTCCTCTGTGCCCTTTT
GGGGGCAGCTGGCCACGGGCACCAATGTGAGCTGGTGCTGGGCTGTGCCCGGCGGCAGCAGCAAGCGTGG
CCCTCATGTCACCATGGTCTTCCCGGATGCTGGCACCTTCTCCATCCGGCTCAATGCCTCCAACGCAGTC
AGCTGGGTCTCAGCCACGTACAACCTCACGGCGGAGGAGCCCATCGTGGGCCTGGTGCTGTGGGCCAGCA
GCAAGGTGGTGGCGCCCGGGCAGCTGGTCCATTTTCAGATCCTGCTGGCTGCCGGCTCAGCTGTCACCTT
CCGCCTGCAGGTCGGCGGGGCCAACCCCGAGGTGCTCCCCGGGCCCCGTTTCTCCCACAGCTTCCCCCGC
GTCGGAGACCACGTGGTGAGCGTGCGGGGCAAAAACCACGTGAGCTGGGCCCAGGCGCAGGTGCGCATCG
TGGTGCTGGAGGCCGTGAGTGGGCTGCAGGTGCCCAACTGCTGCGAGCCTGGCATCGCCACGGGCACTGA
GAGGAACTTCACAGCCCGCGTGCAGCGCGGCTCTCGGGTCGCCTACGCCTGGTACTTCTCGCTGCAGAAG
GTCCAGGGCGACTCGCTGGTCATCCTGTCGGGCCGCGACGTCACCTACACGCCCGTGGCCGCGGGGCTGT
TGGAGATCCAGGTGCGCGCCTTCAACGCCCTGGGCAGTGAGAACCGCACGCTGGTGCTGGAGGTTCAGGA
CGCCGTCCAGTATGTGGCCCTGCAGAGCGGCCCCTGCTTCACCAACCGCTCGGCGCAGTTTGAGGCCGCC
ACCAGCCCCAGCCCCCGGCGTGTGGCCTACCACTGGGACTTTGGGGATGGGTCGCCAGGGCAGGACACAG
ATGAGCCCAGGGCCGAGCACTCCTACCTGAGGCCTGGGGACTACCGCGTGCAGGTGAACGCCTCCAACCT
GGTGAGCTTCTTCGTGGCGCAGGCCACGGTGACCGTCCAGGTGCTGGCCTGCCGGGAGCCGGAGGTGGAC
GTGGTCCTGCCCCTGCAGGTGCTGATGCGGCGATCACAGCGCAACTACTTGGAGGCCCACGTTGACCTGC
GCGACTGCGTCACCTACCAGACTGAGTACCGCTGGGAGGTGTATCGCACCGCCAGCTGCCAGCGGCCGGG
GCGCCCAGCGCGTGTGGCCCTGCCCGGCGTGGACGTGAGCCGGCCTCGGCTGGTGCTGCCGCGGCTGGCG
CTGCCTGTGGGGCACTACTGCTTTGTGTTTGTCGTGTCATTTGGGGACACGCCACTGACACAGAGCATCC
AGGCCAATGTGACGGTGGCCCCCGAGCGCCTGGTGCCCATCATTGAGGGTGGCTCATACCGCGTGTGGTC
AGACACACGGGACCTGGTGCTGGATGGGAGCGAGTCCTACGACCCCAACCTGGAGGACGGCGACCAGACG
CCGCTCAGTTTCCACTGGGCCTGTGTGGCTTCGACACAGAGGGAGGCTGGCGGGTGTGCGCTGAACTTTG
GGCCCCGCGGGAGCAGCACGGTCACCATTCCACGGGAGCGGCTGGCGGCTGGCGTGGAGTACACCTTCAG
CCTGACCGTGTGGAAGGCCGGCCGCAAGGAGGAGGCCACCAACCAGACGGTGCTGATCCGGAGTGGCCGG
GTGCCCATTGTGTCCTTGGAGTGTGTGTCCTGCAAGGCACAGGCCGTGTACGAAGTGAGCCGCAGCTCCT
ACGTGTACTTGGAGGGCCGCTGCCTCAATTGCAGCAGCGGCTCCAAGCGAGGGCGGTGGGCTGCACGTAC
GTTCAGCAACAAGACGCTGGTGCTGGATGAGACCACCACATCCACGGGCAGTGCAGGCATGCGACTGGTG
CTGCGGCGGGGCGTGCTGCGGGACGGCGAGGGATACACCTTCACGCTCACGGTGCTGGGCCGCTCTGGCG
AGGAGGAGGGCTGCGCCTCCATCCGCCTGTCCCCCAACCGCCCGCCGCTGGGGGGCTCTTGCCGCCTCTT
CCCACTGGGCGCTGTGCACGCCCTCACCACCAAGGTGCACTTCGAATGCACGGGCTGGCATGACGCGGAG
GATGCTGGCGCCCCGCTGGTGTACGCCCTGCTGCTGCGGCGCTGTCGCCAGGGCCACTGCGAGGAGTTCT
GTGTCTACAAGGGCAGCCTCTCCAGCTACGGAGCCGTGCTGCCCCCGGGTTTCAGGCCACACTTCGAGGT
GGGCCTGGCCGTGGTGGTGCAGGACCAGCTGGGAGCCGCTGTGGTCGCCCTCAACAGGTCTTTGGCCATC
ACCCTCCCAGAGCCCAACGGCAGCGCAACGGGGCTCACAGTCTGGCTGCACGGGCTCACCGCTAGTGTGC
TCCCAGGGCTGCTGCGGCAGGCCGATCCCCAGCACGTCATCGAGTACTCGTTGGCCCTGGTCACCGTGCT
GAACGAGTACGAGCGGGCCCTGGACGTGGCGGCAGAGCCCAAGCACGAGCGGCAGCACCGAGCCCAGATA
CGCAAGAACATCACGGAGACTCTGGTGTCCCTGAGGGTCCACACTGTGGATGACATCCAGCAGATCGCTG
CTGCGCTGGCCCAGTGCATGGGGCCCAGCAGGGAGCTCGTATGCCGCTCGTGCCTGAAGCAGACGCTGCA
CAAGCTGGAGGCCATGATGCTCATCCTGCAGGCAGAGACCACCGCGGGCACCGTGACGCCCACCGCCATC
GGAGACAGCATCCTCAACATCACAGGAGACCTCATCCACCTGGCCAGCTCGGACGTGCGGGCACCACAGC
CCTCAGAGCTGGGAGCCGAGTCACCATCTCGGATGGTGGCGTCCCAGGCCTACAACCTGACCTCTGCCCT
CATGCGCATCCTCATGCGCTCCCGCGTGCTCAACGAGGAGCCCCTGACGCTGGCGGGCGAGGAGATCGTG
GCCCAGGGCAAGCGCTCGGACCCGCGGAGCCTGCTGTGCTATGGCGGCGCCCCAGGGCCTGGCTGCCACT
TCTCCATCCCCGAGGCTTTCAGCGGGGCCCTGGCCAACCTCAGTGACGTGGTGCAGCTCATCTTTCTGGT
GGACTCCAATCCCTTTCCCTTTGGCTATATCAGCAACTACACCGTCTCCACCAAGGTGGCCTCGATGGCA
TTCCAGACACAGGCCGGCGCCCAGATCCCCATCGAGCGGCTGGCCTCAGAGCGCGCCATCACCGTGAAGG
TGCCCAACAACTCGGACTGGGCTGCCCGGGGCCACCGCAGCTCCGCCAACTCCGCCAACTCCGTTGTGGT
CCAGCCCCAGGCCTCCGTCGGTGCTGTGGTCACCCTGGACAGCAGCAACCCTGCGGCCGGGCTGCATCTG
CAGCTCAACTATACGCTGCTGGACGGCCACTACCTGTCTGAGGAACCTGAGCCCTACCTGGCAGTCTACC
TACACTCGGAGCCCCGGCCCAATGAGCACAACTGCTCGGCTAGCAGGAGGATCCGCCCAGAGTCACTCCA
GGGTGCTGACCACCGGCCCTACACCTTCTTCATTTCCCCGGGGAGCAGAGACCCAGCGGGGAGTTACCAT
CTGAACCTCTCCAGCCACTTCCGCTGGTCGGCGCTGCAGGTGTCCGTGGGCCTGTACACGTCCCTGTGCC
AGTACTTCAGCGAGGAGGACATGGTGTGGCGGACAGAGGGGCTGCTGCCCCTGGAGGAGACCTCGCCCCG
CCAGGCCGTCTGCCTCACCCGCCACCTCACCGCCTTCGGCGCCAGCCTCTTCGTGCCCCCAAGCCATGTC
CGCTTTGTGTTTCCTGAGCCGACAGCGGATGTAAACTACATCGTCATGCTGACATGTGCTGTGTGCCTGG
TGACCTACATGGTCATGGCCGCCATCCTGCACAAGCTGGACCAGTTGGATGCCAGCCGGGGCCGCGCCAT
CCCTTTCTGTGGGCAGCGGGGCCGCTTCAAGTACGAGATCCTCGTCAAGACAGGCTGGGGCCGGGGCTCA
GGTACCACGGCCCACGTGGGCATCATGCTGTATGGGGTGGACAGCCGGAGCGGCCACCGGCACCTGGACG
GCGACAGAGCCTTCCACCGCAACAGCCTGGACATCTTCCGGATCGCCACCCCGCACAGCCTGGGTAGCGT
GTGGAAGATCCGAGTGTGGCACGACAACAAAGGGCTCAGCCCTGCCTGGTTCCTGCAGCACGTCATCGTC
AGGGACCTGCAGACGGCACGCAGCGCCTTCTTCCTGGTCAATGACTGGCTTTCGGTGGAGACGGAGGCCA
ACGGGGGCCTGGTGGAGAAGGAGGTGCTGGCCGCGAGCGACGCAGCCCTTTTGCGCTTCCGGCGCCTGCT
GGTGGCTGAGCTGCAGCGTGGCTTCTTTGACAAGCACATCTGGCTCTCCATATGGGACCGGCCGCCTCGT
AGCCGTTTCACTCGCATCCAGAGGGCCACCTGCTGCGTTCTCCTCATCTGCCTCTTCCTGGGCGCCAACG
CCGTGTGGTACGGGGCTGTTGGCGACTCTGCCTACAGCACGGGGCATGTGTCCAGGCTGAGCCCGCTGAG
CGTCGACACAGTCGCTGTTGGCCTGGTGTCCAGCGTGGTTGTCTATCCCGTCTACCTGGCCATCCTTTTT
CTCTTCCGGATGTCCCGGAGCAAGGTGGCTGGGAGCCCGAGCCCCACACCTGCCGGGCAGCAGGTGCTGG
ACATCGACAGCTGCCTGGACTCGTCCGTGCTGGACAGCTCCTTCCTCACGTTCTCAGGCCTCCACGCTGA
GGCCTTTGTTGGACAGATGAAGAGTGACTTGTTTCTGGATGATTCTAAGAGTCTGGTGTGCTGGCCCTCC
GGCGAGGGAACGCTCAGTTGGCCGGACCTGCTCAGTGACCCGTCCATTGTGGGTAGCAATCTGCGGCAGC
TGGCACGGGGCCAGGCGGGCCATGGGCTGGGCCCAGAGGAGGACGGCTTCTCCCTGGCCAGCCCCTACTC
GCCTGCCAAATCCTTCTCAGCATCAGATGAAGACCTGATCCAGCAGGTCCTTGCCGAGGGGGTCAGCAGC
CCAGCCCCTACCCAAGACACCCACATGGAAACGGACCTGCTCAGCAGCCTGTCCAGCACTCCTGGGGAGA
AGACAGAGACGCTGGCGCTGCAGAGGCTGGGGGAGCTGGGGCCACCCAGCCCAGGCCTGAACTGGGAACA
GCCCCAGGCAGCGAGGCTGTCCAGGACAGGACTGGTGGAGGGTCTGCGGAAGCGCCTGCTGCCGGCCTGG
TGTGCCTCCCTGGCCCACGGGCTCAGCCTGCTCCTGGTGGCTGTGGCTGTGGCTGTCTCAGGGTGGGTGG
GTGCGAGCTTCCCCCCGGGCGTGAGTGTTGCGTGGCTCCTGTCCAGCAGCGCCAGCTTCCTGGCCTCATT
CCTCGGCTGGGAGCCACTGAAGGTCTTGCTGGAAGCCCTGTACTTCTCACTGGTGGCCAAGCGGCTGCAC
CCGGATGAAGATGACACCCTGGTAGAGAGCCCGGCTGTGACGCCTGTGAGCGCACGTGTGCCCCGCGTAC
GGCCACCCCACGGCTTTGCACTCTTCCTGGCCAAGGAAGAAGCCCGCAAGGTCAAGAGGCTACATGGCAT
GCTGCGGAGCCTCCTGGTGTACATGCTTTTTCTGCTGGTGACCCTGCTGGCCAGCTATGGGGATGCCTCA
TGCCATGGGCACGCCTACCGTCTGCAAAGCGCCATCAAGCAGGAGCTGCACAGCCGGGCCTTCCTGGCCA
TCACGCGGTCTGAGGAGCTCTGGCCATGGATGGCCCACGTGCTGCTGCCCTACGTCCACGGGAACCAGTC
CAGCCCAGAGCTGGGGCCCCCACGGCTGCGGCAGGTGCGGCTGCAGGAAGCACTCTACCCAGACCCTCCC
GGCCCCAGGGTCCACACGTGCTCGGCCGCAGGAGGCTTCAGCACCAGCGATTACGACGTTGGCTGGGAGA
GTCCTCACAATGGCTCGGGGACGTGGGCCTATTCAGCGCCGGATCTGCTGGGGGCATGGTCCTGGGGCTC
CTGTGCCGTGTATGACAGCGGGGGCTACGTGCAGGAGCTGGGCCTGAGCCTGGAGGAGAGCCGCGACCGG
CTGCGCTTCCTGCAGCTGCACAACTGGCTGGACAACAGGAGCCGCGCTGTGTTCCTGGAGCTCACGCGCT
ACAGCCCGGCCGTGGGGCTGCACGCCGCCGTCACGCTGCGCCTCGAGTTCCCGGCGGCCGGCCGCGCCCT
GGCCGCCCTCAGCGTCCGCCCCTTTGCGCTGCGCCGCCTCAGCGCGGGCCTCTCGCTGCCTCTGCTCACC
TCGGTGTGCCTGCTGCTGTTCGCCGTGCACTTCGCCGTGGCCGAGGCCCGTACTTGGCACAGGGAAGGGC
GCTGGCGCGTGCTGCGGCTCGGAGCCTGGGCGCGGTGGCTGCTGGTGGCGCTGACGGCGGCCACGGCACT
GGTACGCCTCGCCCAGCTGGGTGCCGCTGACCGCCAGTGGACCCGTTTCGTGCGCGGCCGCCCGCGCCGC
TTCACTAGCTTCGACCAGGTGGCGCAGCTGAGCTCCGCAGCCCGTGGCCTGGCGGCCTCGCTGCTCTTCC
TGCTTTTGGTCAAGGCTGCCCAGCAGCTACGCTTCGTGCGCCAGTGGTCCGTCTTTGGCAAGACATTATG
CCGAGCTCTGCCAGAGCTCCTGGGGGTCACCTTGGGCCTGGTGGTGCTCGGGGTAGCCTACGCCCAGCTG
GCCATCCTGCTCGTGTCTTCCTGTGTGGACTCCCTCTGGAGCGTGGCCCAGGCCCTGTTGGTGCTGTGCC
CTGGGACTGGGCTCTCTACCCTGTGTCCTGCCGAGTCCTGGCACCTGTCACCCCTGCTGTGTGTGGGGCT
CTGGGCACTGCGGCTGTGGGGCGCCCTACGGCTGGGGGCTGTTATTCTCCGCTGGCGCTACCACGCCTTG
CGTGGAGAGCTGTACCGGCCGGCCTGGGAGCCCCAGGACTACGAGATGGTGGAGTTGTTCCTGCGCAGGC
TGCGCCTCTGGATGGGCCTCAGCAAGGTCAAGGAGTTCCGCCACAAAGTCCGCTTTGAAGGGATGGAGCC
GCTGCCCTCTCGCTCCTCCAGGGGCTCCAAGGTATCCCCGGATGTGCCCCCACCCAGCGCTGGCTCCGAT
GCCTCGCACCCCTCCACCTCCTCCAGCCAGCTGGATGGGCTGAGCGTGAGCCTGGGCCGGCTGGGGACAA
GGTGTGAGCCTGAGCCCTCCCGCCTCCAAGCCGTGTTCGAGGCCCTGCTCACCCAGTTTGACCGACTCAA
CCAGGCCACAGAGGACGTCTACCAGCTGGAGCAGCAGCTGCACAGCCTGCAAGGCCGCAGGAGCAGCCGG
GCGCCCGCCGGATCTTCCCGTGGCCCATCCCCGGGCCTGCGGCCAGCACTGCCCAGCCGCCTTGCCCGGG
CCAGTCGGGGTGTGGACCTGGCCACTGGCCCCAGCAGGACACCCCTTCGGGCCAAGAACAAGGTCCACCC
CAGCAGCACCGGTTATCCATATGATGTTCCAGATTATGCTTATCCATATGATGTTCCAGATTATGCTTAT
CCATATGATGTTCCAGATTATGCTTGATCAGGTAGCTTATCGATATCCAGCACAGTGGCGGCCGCTCGAG
TCTAGAGGGCCCGTTTAAACCCGCTGATCAGCCTCGACTGTGCCTTCTAGTTGCCAGCCATCTGTTGTTT
GCCCCTCCCCCGTGCCTTCCTTGACCCTGGAAGGTGCCACTCCCACTGTCCTTTCCTAATAAAATGAGGA
AATTGCATCGCATTGTCTGAGTAGGTGTCATTCTATTCTGGGGGGTGGGGTGGGGCAGGACAGCAAGGGG
GAGGATTGGGAAGACAATAGCAGGCATGCTGGGGATGCGGTGGGCTCTATGGCTTCTGAGGCGGAAAGAA
CCAGCTGGGGCTCTAGGGGGTATCCCC
[124 nt withheld, positions 17878-18001]
C
[91 nt withheld, positions 18003-18093]
AGGGTGATGGTTCACGTACCTAGAAGTTCCTATTCCGAAGTTCCTATTCTCTAGAAAGTATAGGAACTTC
CTTGGCCAAAAAGCCTGAACTCACCGCGACGTCTGTCGAGAAGTTTCTGATCGAAAAGTTCGACAGCGTC
TCCGACCTGATGCAGCTCTCGGAGGGCGAAGAATCTCGTGCTTTCAGCTTCGATGTAGGAGGGCGTGGAT
ATGTCCTGCGGGTAAATAGCTGCGCCGATGGTTTCTACAAAGATCGTTATGTTTATCGGCACTTTGCATC
GGCCGCGCTCCCGATTCCGGAAGTGCTTGACATTGGGGAATTCAGCGAGAGCCTGACCTATTGCATCTCC
CGCCGTGCACAGGGTGTCACGTTGCAAGACCTGCCTGAAACCGAACTGCCCGCTGTTCTGCAGCCGGTCG
CGGAGGCCATGGATGCGATCGCTGCGGCCGATCTTAGCCAGACGAGCGGGTTCGGCCCATTCGGACCGCA
AGGAATCGGTCAATACACTACATGGCGTGATTTCATATGCGCGATTGCTGATCCCCATGTGTATCACTGG
CAAACTGTGATGGACGACACCGTCAGTGCGTCCGTCGCGCAGGCTCTCGATGAGCTGATGCTTTGGGCCG
AGGACTGCCCCGAAGTCCGGCACCTCGTGCACGCGGATTTCGGCTCCAACAATGTCCTGACGGACAATGG
CCGCATAACAGCGGTCATTGACTGGAGCGAGGCGATGTTCGGGGATTCCCAATACGAGGTCGCCAACATC
TTCTTCTGGAGGCCGTGGTTGGCTTGTATGGAGCAGCAGACGCGCTACTTCGAGCGGAGGCATCCGGAGC
TTGCAGGATCGCCGCGGCTCCGGGCGTATATGCTCCGCATTGGTCTTGACCAACTCTATCAGAGCTTGGT
TGACGGCAATTTCGATGATGCAGCTTGGGCGCAGGGTCGATGCGACGCAATCGTCCGATCCGGAGCCGGG
ACTGTCGGGCGTACACAAATCGCCCGCAGAAGCGCGGCCGTCTGGACCGATGGCTGTGTAGAAGTACTCG
CCGATAGTGGAAACCGACGCCCCAGCACTCGTCCGAGGGCAAAGGAATAGCACGTACTACGAGATTTCGA
TTCCACCGCCGCCTTCTATGAAAGGTTGGGCTTCGGAATCGTTTTCCGGGACGCCGGCTGGATGATCCTC
CAGCGCGGGGATCTCATGCTGGAGTTCTTCGCCCACCCCAACTTGTTTATTGCAGCTTATAATGGTTACA
AATAAAGCAATAGCATCACAAATTTCACAAATAAAGCATTTTTTTCACTGCATTCTAGTTGTGGTTTGTC
CAAACTCATCAATGTATCTTATCATGTCTGTATACCGTCGACCTCTAGCTAGAGCTTGGCGTAATCATGG
TCATAGCTGTTTCCTGTGTGAAATTGTTATCCGCTCACAATTCCACACAACATACGAGCCGGAAGCATAA
AGTGTAAAGCCTGGGGTGCCTAATGAGTGAGCTAACTCACATTAATTGCGTTGCGCTCACTGCCCGCTTT
CCAGTCGGGAAACCTGTCGTGCCAGCTGCATTAATGAATCGGCCAACGCGCGGGGAGAGGCGGTTTGCGT
ATTGGGCGCTCTTCCGCTTCCTCGCTCACTGACTCGCTGCGCTCGGTCGTTCGGCTGCGGCGAGCGGTAT
CAGCTCACTCAAAGGCGGTAATACGGTTATCCACAGAATCAGGGGATAACGCAGGAAAGAACATGTGAGC
AAAAGGCCAGCAAAAGGCCAGGAACCGTAAAAAGGCCGCGTTGCTGGCGTT
